Addgene plasmid #238804: SmBiT-BCL2L11 Vector
Depositing lab: Promega Corporation.
Backbone
  Vector backbone: pFN218K SmBiT CMV-Blast Flexi Vector
  Vector type: Mammalian Expression
  Selectable markers: Blasticidin
Growth in bacteria
  Bacterial resistance: Kanamycin, 50 μg/mL
  Growth temperature: 37°C
  Growth strain: DH5alpha
  Copy number: High Copy
Gene/Insert
  Gene/Insert name: BCL2L11
  Species: H. sapiens (human)
  Mutation: None
  Entrez Gene: BCL2L11 (a.k.a. BAM, BIM, BOD)
  Promoter: CMV
  Tag / fusion protein: SmBiT (N terminal on backbone)
  Cloning method: Other
How to cite: SmBiT-BCL2L11 Vector was a gift from Promega Corporation (Addgene plasmid # 238804 ; http://n2t.net/addgene:238804 ; RRID:Addgene_238804)
