[The description below was written by a language model from this plasmid's Addgene catalogue record and pLannotate feature annotations shown in this document.]
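Description:
SmBiT-BCL2L11 Vector is a mammalian expression plasmid built on the pFN218K SmBiT CMV-Blast Flexi Vector backbone. It encodes human BCL2L11 (also called BIM, BAM or BOD), a pro-apoptotic BCL-2 family member, without mutation and fused at its N terminus to the SmBiT tag supplied by the backbone. SmBiT is the small peptide half of a split-luciferase complementation system: it produces light only when brought close to the complementary large subunit carried on a partner protein. The construct is therefore suited to monitoring BIM protein–protein interactions in live cells, although the record does not state a specific application or partner. The annotation software did not call SmBiT as a separate feature. By implication it lies in the unannotated stretch between the T7 promoter and the start of the BCL2L11 coding sequence.

Expression is driven by the human CMV immediate-early enhancer and promoter, followed by a chimeric β-globin/immunoglobulin intron that generally improves transcript processing. A T7 promoter sits just upstream of the fusion, which would permit in vitro transcription. The BCL2L11 open reading frame is followed by a short polylinker-like region and an SV40 polyadenylation signal. The small "SET1" and large T antigen fragments in the table are probably incidental matches to flanking backbone sequence rather than functional parts. A separate cassette, consisting of the SV40 enhancer/early promoter, the blasticidin S deaminase gene and a synthetic poly(A) signal, allows blasticidin selection of stably transfected mammalian cells. In bacteria the plasmid replicates from a high-copy ColE1/pUC-type origin and is selected with kanamycin through an EM7-driven neo/nptII gene. A single loxP site lies immediately upstream of that marker, and the record does not explain its purpose.
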