Features (pLannotate 1.2.2; 18 found; start..end, strand, type, name):
     24..105     -  polyA_signal   SV40 poly(A) signal: SV40 polyadenylation signal
    128..211     -  CDS            large T antigen (fragment): large T antigen from SV40 (simian virus 40)
    276..641     +  enhancer       CMV enhancer: human cytomegalovirus immediate early enhancer
    643..842     +  promoter       CMV promoter: human cytomegalovirus (CMV) immediate early promoter
    981..1113    +  intron         chimeric intron: chimera between introns from human β-globin and immunoglobulin heavy chain genes
   1157..1175    +  promoter       T7 promoter: promoter for bacteriophage T7 RNA polymerase
   1279..1872    +  CDS            BCL2L11: B2L11_HUMAN - Also known as BIM. Experimental evidence at protein level: Swiss-Prot protein existence level 1. Induces apoptosis and anoikis. Isoform BimL is more potent than isoform BimEL. Isoform Bim-alpha1, isoform Bim-alpha2 and isoform Bim-alpha3 induce apoptosis, although less potent than isoform BimEL, isoform BimL and isoform BimS. Isoform Bim-gamma induces apoptosis. Isoform Bim-alpha3 induces apoptosis possibly through a caspase- mediated pathway. Isoform BimAC and isoform BimABC lack the ability to induce apoptosis. From Homo sapiens (Human).
   1881..1936    +  misc_feature   MCS: pUC18/19 multiple cloning site
   1943..1992    +  CDS            SET1 (fragment): solubility-enhancement tag derived from T7 phage gene 10B
   2018..2139    -  polyA_signal   SV40 poly(A) signal: SV40 polyadenylation signal
   2162..2230    -  CDS            large T antigen (fragment): large T antigen from SV40 (simian virus 40)
   2254..2287    +  protein_bind   loxP: Cre-mediated recombination occurs in the 8-bp core sequence (GCATACAT). Cre recombinase
   2297..2344    +  promoter       EM7 promoter: synthetic bacterial promoter&nbsp
   2376..3167    +  CDS            neo: KKA2_KLEPN - Also known as kan, nptII. Experimental evidence at protein level: Swiss-Prot protein existence level 1. Resistance to kanamycin, neomycin, paromomycin, ribostamycin, butirosin and gentamicin B. From Klebsiella pneumoniae.
   3328..3916    -  rep_origin     ori: high-copy-number ColE1/pMB1/pBR322/pUC origin of replication
   4042..4090    -  polyA_signal   poly(A) signal: synthetic polyadenylation signal
   4114..4512    -  CDS            BSD: blasticidin S deaminase; Aspergillus terreus BSD; confers resistance to blasticidin
   4543..4900    -  promoter       SV40 promoter: SV40 enhancer and early promoter
>Addgene plasmid #238804 | SmBiT-BCL2L11 Vector | addgene full sequence | sequence record 479916 | Addgene NGS Result
AAGACGCGTTAATTAAGACGTCGGCAGTGAAAAAAATGCTTTATTTGTGAAATTTGTGATGCTATTGCTT
TATTTGTAACCATTATAAGCTGCAATAAACAAGTTAACAACAACAATTGCATTCATTTTATGTTTCAGGT
TCAGGGGGAGGTGTGGGAGGTTTTTTAAAGCAAGTAAAACCTCTACAAATGTGGTATGGCTGATTATGAT
CCGCGGCCGCAATACGTCGACGTTATCAGCTGACTTCGTACGAGAGCCTAGGATTATGGCGCGCCACTAG
TTATTAATAGTAATCAATTACGGGGTCATTAGTTCATAGCCCATATATGGAGTTCCGCGTTACATAACTT
ACGGTAAATGGCCCGCCTGGCTGACCGCCCAACGACCCCCGCCCATTGACGTCAATAATGACGTATGTTC
CCATAGTAACGCCAATAGGGACTTTCCATTGACGTCAATGGGTGGAGTATTTACGGTAAACTGCCCACTT
GGCAGTACATCAAGTGTATCATATGCCAAGTCCGCCCCCTATTGACGTCAATGACGGTAAATGGCCCGCC
TGGCATTATGCCCAGTACATGACCTTACGGGACTTTCCTACTTGGCAGTACATCTACGTATTAGTCATCG
CTATTACCATGGTGATGCGGTTTTGGCAGTACACCAATGGGCGTGGATAGCGGTTTGACTCACGGGGATT
TCCAAGTCTCCACCCCATTGACGTCAATGGGAGTTTGTTTTGGCACCAAAATCAACGGGACTTTCCAAAA
TGTCGTAATAACCCCGCCCCGTTGACGCAAATGGGCGGTAGGCGTGTACGGTGGGAGGTCTATATAAGCA
GAGCTGGTTTAGTGAACCGTCAGATCACTAGAAGCTTTATTGCGGTAGTTTATCACAGTTAAATTGCTAA
CGCAGTCAGTGCTTCTGACACAACAGTCTCGAACTTAAGCTGCAGAAGTTGGTCGTGAGGCACTGGGCAG
GTAAGTATCAAGGTTACAAGACAGGTTTAAGGAGACCAATAGAAACTGGGCTTGTCGAGACAGAGAAGAC
TCTTGCGTTTCTGATAGGCACCTATTGGTCTTACTGACATCCACTTTGCCTTTCTCTCCACAGGTGTCCA
CTCCCAGTTCAATTACAGCTCTTAAGGCTAGAGTATTAATACGACTCACTATAGGGCTAGCGCTCACCAT
GGTGACCGGCTACCGGCTGTTCGAGGAGATTCTCGGGAGCTCCGGTGGTGGCGGGAGCGGAGGTGGAGGC
TCGAGCGGTGCGATCGCCATGGCAAAGCAACCTTCTGATGTAAGTTCTGAGTGTGACCGAGAAGGTAGAC
AATTGCAGCCTGCGGAGAGGCCTCCCCAGCTCAGACCTGGGGCCCCTACCTCCCTACAGACAGAGCCACA
AGGTAATCCTGAAGGCAATCACGGAGGTGAAGGGGACAGCTGCCCCCACGGCAGCCCTCAGGGCCCGCTG
GCCCCACCTGCCAGCCCTGGCCCTTTTGCTACCAGATCCCCGCTTTTCATCTTTATGAGAAGATCCTCCC
TGCTGTCTCGATCCTCCAGTGGGTATTTCTCTTTTGACACAGACAGGAGCCCAGCACCCATGAGTTGTGA
CAAATCAACACAAACCCCAAGTCCTCCTTGCCAGGCCTTCAACCACTATCTCAGTGCAATGGCTTCCATG
AGGCAGGCTGAACCTGCAGATATGCGCCCAGAGATATGGATCGCCCAAGAGTTGCGGCGTATTGGAGACG
AGTTTAACGCTTACTATGCAAGGAGGGTATTTTTGAATAATTACCAAGCAGCCGAAGACCACCCACGAAT
GGTTATCTTACGACTGTTACGTTACATTGTCCGCCTGGTGTGGAGAATGCATGTTTAAACGAATTCGGGC
TCGGTACCCGGGGATCCTCTAGAGTCGACCTGCAGGCATGCAAGCTGATCCGGCTGCTAACAAAGCCCGA
AAGGAAGCTGAGTTGGCTGCTGCCACCGCTGAGCAAGGCCGCTTCGAGCAGACATGATAAGATACATTGA
TGAGTTTGGACAAACCACAACTAGAATGCAGTGAAAAAAATGCTTTATTTGTGAAATTTGTGATGCTATT
GCTTTATTTGTAACCATTATAAGCTGCAATAAACAAGTTAACAACAACAATTGCATTCATTTTATGTTTC
AGGTTCAGGGGGAGATGTGGGAGGTTTTTTTAAGCAAGTAAAACCTCTACAAATGTGGTAAAATCTTAAT
TAAGAATTCTAATATAACTTCGTATAGCATACATTATACGAAGTTATGGATCCACTGTTGACAATTAATC
ATCGGCATAGTATATCGGCATAGTATAATACGACAAGGTGAGGAACTAAACCCAGGAGGCAGATCATGAT
TGAACAAGATGGATTGCACGCAGGTTCTCCGGCCGCTTGGGTGGAGAGGCTATTCGGCTATGACTGGGCA
CAACAGACAATCGGCTGCTCTGATGCCGCCGTGTTCCGGCTGTCAGCGCAGGGGCGCCCGGTTCTTTTTG
TCAAGACCGACCTGTCCGGTGCCCTGAATGAACTGCAGGACGAGGCAGCGCGGCTATCGTGGCTGGCCAC
GACGGGCGTTCCTTGCGCAGCTGTGCTCGACGTTGTCACTGAAGCGGGAAGGGACTGGCTGCTATTGGGC
GAAGTGCCGGGGCAGGATCTCCTGTCATCTCACCTTGCTCCTGCCGAGAAAGTATCCATCATGGCTGATG
CAATGCGGCGGCTGCATACGCTTGATCCGGCTACCTGCCCATTCGACCACCAAGCGAAACATCGCATCGA
GCGAGCACGTACTCGGATGGAAGCCGGTCTTGTCGATCAGGATGATCTGGACGAAGAGCATCAGGGGCTC
GCGCCAGCCGAACTGTTCGCCAGGCTCAAGGCGCGCATGCCCGACGGCGAGGATCTCGTCGTGACCCATG
GCGATGCCTGCTTGCCGAATATCATGGTGGAAAATGGCCGCTTTTCTGGATTCATCGACTGTGGCCGGCT
GGGTGTGGCGGACCGCTATCAGGACATAGCGTTGGCTACCCGTGATATTGCTGAAGAGCTTGGCGGCGAA
TGGGCTGACCGCTTCCTCGTGCTTTACGGTATCGCCGCTCCCGATTCGCAGCGCATCGCCTTCTATCGCC
TTCTTGACGAGTTCTTCTGATTCGAAATGACCGACCAAGCGACGCCCAACCGGTATCAGCTCACTCAAAG
GCGGTAATACGGTTATCCACAGAATCAGGGGATAACGCAGGAAAGAACATGTGAGCAAAAGGCCAGCAAA
AGGCCAGGAACCGTAAAAAGGCCGCGTTGCTGGCGTTTTTCCATAGGCTCCGCCCCCCTGACGAGCATCA
CAAAAATCGACGCTCAAGTCAGAGGTGGCGAAACCCGACAGGACTATAAAGATACCAGGCGTTTCCCCCT
GGAAGCTCCCTCGTGCGCTCTCCTGTTCCGACCCTGCCGCTTACCGGATACCTGTCCGCCTTTCTCCCTT
CGGGAAGCGTGGCGCTTTCTCATAGCTCACGCTGTAGGTATCTCAGTTCGGTGTAGGTCGTTCGCTCCAA
GCTGGGCTGTGTGCACGAACCCCCCGTTCAGCCCGACCGCTGCGCCTTATCCGGTAACTATCGTCTTGAG
TCCAACCCGGTAAGACACGACTTATCGCCACTGGCAGCAGCCACTGGTAACAGGATTAGCAGAGCGAGGT
ATGTAGGCGGTGCTACAGAGTTCTTGAAGTGGTGGCCTAACTACGGCTACACTAGAAGGACAGTATTTGG
TATCTGCGCTCTGCTGAAGCCAGTTACCTTCGGAAAAAGAGTTGGTAGCTCTTGATCCGGCAAACAAACC
ACCGCTGGTAGCGGTGGTTTTTTTGTTTGCAAGCAGCAGATTACGCGCAGAAAAAAAGGATTTCAAGAAG
ATCCTTTGATCTTTTCTACGGGGTCTGACGCTCAGTGGAACGAAAACTCACGTTAAGGGATTTTGGTCAT
GAGATTATCAAAAAGGATCTTCACCTAGATCCTTTTATAGTCCGGAATCGTCACACAAAAAACCAACACA
CAGATGTAATGAAAATAAAGATATTTTATTGCGGCCATCGTGATGGCTAGAGTTTAGCCCTCCCACACAT
AACCAGAGGGCAGCAATTCACGAATCCCAACTGCCGTCGGCTGTCCATCACTGTCCTTCACTATGGCTTT
GATCCCAGGATGCAGATCGAGAAGCACCTGTCGGCACCGTCCGCAGGGGCTCAAGATGCCCCTGTTCTCA
TTTCCGATCGCGACGATACAAGTCAGGTTGCCAGCTGCCGCAGCAGCAGCAGTGCCCAGCACCACGAGTT
CTGCACAAGGTCCCCCAGTAAAATGATATACATTGACACCAGTGAAGATGCGGCCGTCGCTAGAGAGAGC
TGCGCTGGCGACGCTGTAGTCTTCAGAGATGGGGATGCTGTTGATTGTAGCCGTTGCTCTTTCAATGAGG
GTGGATTCTTCTTGAGACAAAGGCTTGGCCATGGTGGCGCTAGTGTCAGAAGAATCGAGCTTTTTGCAAA
AGCCTAGGCCTCCAAAAAAGCCTCCTCACTACTTCTGGAATAGCTCAGAGGCCGAGGCGGCCTCGGCCTC
TGCATAAATAAAAAAAATTAGTCAGCCATGGGGCGGAGAATGGGCGGAACTGGGCGGAGTTAGGGGCGGG
ATGGGCGGAGTTAGGGGCGGGACTATGGTTGCTGACTAATTGAGATGCATGCTTTGCATACTTCTGCCTG
CTGGGGAGCCTGGGGACTTTCCACACCTGGTTGCTGACTAATTGAGATGCATGCTTTGCATACTTCTGCC
TGCTGGGGAGCCTGGGGACTTTCCACACCCTAACTGACACACATTCCACAGCTGGTTCTTTCCGCCTCAG
AAGGTACCTAACCAAGTTCCTCTTTCAGAGGTTATTTCAGGCCATGGTGCTGCGC
